>Addgene plasmid #229738 | pPB-EF1A-HALO-hLRRK2 | addgene full sequence | sequence record 462120 | Addgene NGS Result
TTAACCCTAGAAAGATAGTCTGCGTAAAATTGACGCATGCATTCTTGAAATATTGCTCTCTCTTTCTAAA
TAGCGCGAATCCGTCGCTGTGCATTTAGGACATCTCAGTCGCCGCTTGGAGCTCCCGTGAGGCGTGCTTG
TCAATGCGGTAAGTGTCACTGATTTTGAACTATAACGACCGCGTGAGTCAAAATGACGCATGATTATCTT
TTACGTGACTTTTAAGATTTAACTCATACGATAATTATATTGTTATTTCATGTTCTACTTACGTGATAAC
TTATTATATATATATTTTCTTGTTATAGATATCATCAACTTTGTATAGAAAAGTTGGGCTCCGGTGCCCG
TCAGTGGGCAGAGCGCACATCGCCCACAGTCCCCGAGAAGTTGGGGGGAGGGGTCGGCAATTGAACCGGT
GCCTAGAGAAGGTGGCGCGGGGTAAACTGGGAAAGTGATGTCGTGTACTGGCTCCGCCTTTTTCCCGAGG
GTGGGGGAGAACCGTATATAAGTGCAGTAGTCGCCGTGAACGTTCTTTTTCGCAACGGGTTTGCCGCCAG
AACACAGGTAAGTGCCGTGTGTGGTTCCCGCGGGCCTGGCCTCTTTACGGGTTATGGCCCTTGCGTGCCT
TGAATTACTTCCACCTGGCTGCAGTACGTGATTCTTGATCCCGAGCTTCGGGTTGGAAGTGGGTGGGAGA
GTTCGAGGCCTTGCGCTTAAGGAGCCCCTTCGCCTCGTGCTTGAGTTGAGGCCTGGCCTGGGCGCTGGGG
CCGCCGCGTGCGAATCTGGTGGCACCTTCGCGCCTGTCTCGCTGCTTTCGATAAGTCTCTAGCCATTTAA
AATTTTTGATGACCTGCTGCGACGCTTTTTTTCTGGCAAGATAGTCTTGTAAATGCGGGCCAAGATCTGC
ACACTGGTATTTCGGTTTTTGGGGCCGCGGGCGGCGACGGGGCCCGTGCGTCCCAGCGCACATGTTCGGC
GAGGCGGGGCCTGCGAGCGCGGCCACCGAGAATCGGACGGGGGTAGTCTCAAGCTGGCCGGCCTGCTCTG
GTGCCTGGTCTCGCGCCGCCGTGTATCGCCCCGCCCTGGGCGGCAAGGCTGGCCCGGTCGGCACCAGTTG
CGTGAGCGGAAAGATGGCCGCTTCCCGGCCCTGCTGCAGGGAGCTCAAAATGGAGGACGCGGCGCTCGGG
AGAGCGGGCGGGTGAGTCACCCACACAAAGGAAAAGGGCCTTTCCGTCCTCAGCCGTCGCTTCATGTGAC
TCCACGGAGTACCGGGCGCCGTCCAGGCACCTCGATTAGTTCTCGAGCTTTTGGAGTACGTCGTCTTTAG
GTTGGGGGGAGGGGTTTTATGCGATGGAGTTTCCCCACACTGAGTGGGTGGAGACTGAAGTTAGGCCAGC
TTGGCACTTGATGTAATTCTCCTTGGAATTTGCCCTTTTTGAGTTTGGATCTTGGTTCATTCTCAAGCCT
CAGACAGTGGTTCAAAGTTTTTTTCTTCCATTTCAGGTGTCGTGACAAGTTTGTACAAAAAAGCAGGCTG
CCACCATGGAAATCGGTACTGGCTTTCCATTCGACCCCCATTATGTGGAAGTCCTGGGCGAGCGCATGCA
CTACGTCGATGTTGGTCCGCGCGATGGCACCCCTGTGCTGTTCCTGCACGGTAACCCGACCTCCTCCTAC
GTGTGGCGCAACATCATCCCGCATGTTGCACCGACCCATCGCTGCATTGCTCCAGACCTGATCGGTATGG
GCAAATCCGACAAACCAGACCTGGGTTATTTCTTCGACGACCACGTCCGCTTCATGGATGCCTTCATCGA
AGCCCTGGGTCTGGAAGAGGTCGTCCTGGTCATTCACGACTGGGGCTCCGCTCTGGGTTTCCACTGGGCC
AAGCGCAATCCAGAGCGCGTCAAAGGTATTGCATTTATGGAGTTCATCCGCCCTATCCCGACCTGGGACG
AATGGCCAGAATTTGCCCGCGAGACCTTCCAGGCCTTCCGCACCACCGACGTCGGCCGCAAGCTGATCAT
CGATCAGAACGTTTTTATCGAGGGTACGCTGCCGATGGGTGTCGTCCGCCCGCTGACTGAAGTCGAGATG
GACCATTACCGCGAGCCGTTCCTGAATCCTGTTGACCGCGAGCCACTGTGGCGCTTCCCAAACGAGCTGC
CAATCGCCGGTGAGCCAGCGAACATCGTCGCGCTGGTCGAAGAATACATGGACTGGCTGCACCAGTCCCC
TGTCCCGAAGCTGCTGTTCTGGGGCACCCCAGGCGTTCTGATCCCACCGGCCGAAGCCGCTCGCCTGGCC
AAAAGCCTGCCTAACTGCAAGGCTGTGGACATCGGCCCGGGTCTGAATCTGCTGCAAGAAGACAACCCGG
ACCTGATCGGCAGCGAGATCGCGCGCTGGCTGTCCACGCTCGAGATTTCCGGCTCTGGTGGCGGAGGCTC
GGGCGGAGGTGGGTCGGGTGGCGGCGGATCAATGGCTAGTGGCAGCTGTCAGGGGTGCGAAGAGGACGAG
GAAACTCTGAAGAAGTTGATAGTCAGGCTGAACAATGTCCAGGAAGGAAAACAGATAGAAACGCTGGTCC
AAATCCTGGAGGATCTGCTGGTGTTCACGTACTCCGAGCGCGCCTCCAAGTTATTTCAAGGCAAAAATAT
CCATGTGCCTCTGTTGATCGTCTTGGACTCCTATATGAGAGTCGCGAGTGTGCAGCAGGTGGGTTGGTCA
CTTCTGTGCAAATTAATAGAAGTCTGTCCAGGTACAATGCAAAGCTTAATGGGACCCCAGGATGTTGGAA
ATGATTGGGAAGTCCTTGGTGTTCACCAATTGATTCTTAAAATGCTAACAGTTCATAATGCCAGTGTAAA
CTTGTCAGTGATTGGACTGAAGACCTTAGATCTCCTCCTAACTTCAGGTAAAATCACCTTGCTGATATTG
GATGAAGAAAGTGATATTTTCATGTTAATTTTTGATGCCATGCACTCATTTCCAGCCAATGATGAAGTCC
AGAAACTTGGATGCAAAGCTTTACATGTGCTGTTTGAGAGAGTCTCAGAGGAGCAACTGACTGAATTTGT
TGAGAACAAAGATTATATGATATTGTTAAGTGCGTTAACAAATTTTAAAGATGAAGAGGAAATTGTGCTT
CATGTGCTGCATTGTTTACATTCCCTAGCGATTCCTTGCAATAATGTGGAAGTCCTCATGAGTGGCAATG
TCAGGTGTTATAATATTGTGGTGGAAGCTATGAAAGCATTCCCTATGAGTGAAAGAATTCAAGAAGTGAG
TTGCTGTTTGCTCCATAGGCTTACATTAGGTAATTTTTTCAATATCCTGGTATTAAACGAAGTCCATGAG
TTTGTGGTGAAAGCTGTGCAGCAGTACCCAGAGAATGCAGCATTGCAGATCTCAGCGCTCAGCTGTTTGG
CCCTCCTCACTGAGACTATTTTCTTAAATCAAGATTTAGAGGAAAAGAATGAGAATCAAGAGAATGATGA
TGAGGGGGAAGAAGATAAATTGTTTTGGCTGGAAGCCTGTTACAAAGCATTAACGTGGCATAGAAAGAAC
AAGCACGTGCAGGAGGCCGCATGCTGGGCACTAAATAATCTCCTTATGTACCAAAACAGTTTACATGAGA
AGATTGGAGATGAAGATGGCCATTTCCCAGCTCATAGGGAAGTGATGCTCTCCATGCTGATGCATTCTTC
ATCAAAGGAAGTTTTCCAGGCATCTGCGAATGCATTGTCAACTCTCTTAGAACAAAATGTTAATTTCAGA
AAAATACTGTTATCAAAAGGAATACACCTGAATGTTTTGGAGTTAATGCAGAAGCATATACATTCTCCTG
AAGTGGCTGAAAGTGGCTGTAAAATGCTAAATCATCTTTTTGAAGGAAGCAACACTTCCCTGGATATAAT
GGCAGCAGTGGTCCCCAAAATACTAACAGTTATGAAACGTCATGAGACATCATTACCAGTGCAGCTGGAG
GCGCTTCGAGCTATTTTACATTTTATAGTGCCTGGCATGCCAGAAGAATCCAGGGAGGATACAGAATTTC
ATCATAAGCTAAATATGGTTAAAAAACAGTGTTTCAAGAATGATATTCACAAACTGGTCCTAGCAGCTTT
GAACAGGTTCATTGGAAATCCTGGGATTCAGAAATGTGGATTAAAAGTAATTTCTTCTATTGTACATTTT
CCTGATGCATTAGAGATGTTATCCCTGGAAGGTGCTATGGATTCAGTGCTTCACACACTGCAGATGTATC
CAGATGACCAAGAAATTCAGTGTCTGGGTTTAAGTCTTATAGGATACTTGATTACAAAGAAGAATGTGTT
CATAGGAACTGGACATCTGCTGGCAAAAATTCTGGTTTCCAGCTTATACCGATTTAAGGATGTTGCTGAA
ATACAGACTAAAGGATTTCAGACAATCTTAGCAATCCTCAAATTGTCAGCATCTTTTTCTAAGCTGCTGG
TGCATCATTCATTTGACTTAGTAATATTCCATCAAATGTCTTCCAATATCATGGAACAAAAGGATCAACA
GTTTCTAAACCTCTGTTGCAAGTGTTTTGCAAAAGTAGCTATGGATGATTACTTAAAAAATGTGATGCTA
GAGAGAGCGTGTGATCAGAATAACAGCATCATGGTTGAATGCTTGCTTCTATTGGGAGCAGATGCCAATC
AAGCAAAGGAGGGATCTTCTTTAATTTGTCAGGTATGTGAGAAAGAGAGCAGTCCCAAATTGGTGGAACT
CTTACTGAATAGTGGATCTCGTGAACAAGATGTACGAAAAGCGTTGACGATAAGCATTGGGAAAGGTGAC
AGCCAGATCATCAGCTTGCTCTTAAGGAGGCTGGCCCTGGATGTGGCCAACAATAGCATTTGCCTTGGAG
GATTTTGTATAGGAAAAGTTGAACCTTCTTGGCTTGGTCCTTTATTTCCAGATAAGACTTCTAATTTAAG
GAAACAAACAAATATAGCATCTACACTAGCAAGAATGGTGATCAGATATCAGATGAAAAGTGCTGTGGAA
GAAGGAACAGCCTCAGGCAGCGATGGAAATTTTTCTGAAGATGTGCTGTCTAAATTTGATGAATGGACCT
TTATTCCTGACTCTTCTATGGACAGTGTGTTTGCTCAAAGTGATGACCTGGATAGTGAAGGAAGTGAAGG
CTCATTTCTTGTGAAAAAGAAATCTAATTCAATTAGTGTAGGAGAATTTTACCGAGATGCCGTATTACAG
CGTTGCTCACCAAATTTGCAAAGACATTCCAATTCCTTGGGGCCCATTTTTGATCATGAAGATTTACTGA
AGCGAAAAAGAAAAATATTATCTTCAGATGATTCACTCAGGTCATCAAAACTTCAATCCCATATGAGGCA
TTCAGACAGCATTTCTTCTCTGGCTTCTGAGAGAGAATATATTACATCACTAGACCTTTCAGCAAATGAA
CTAAGAGATATTGATGCCCTAAGCCAGAAATGCTGTATAAGTGTTCATTTGGAGCATCTTGAAAAGCTGG
AGCTTCACCAGAATGCACTCACGAGCTTTCCACAACAGCTATGTGAAACTCTGAAGAGTTTGACACATTT
GGACTTGCACAGTAATAAATTTACATCATTTCCTTCTTATTTGTTGAAAATGAGTTGTATTGCTAATCTT
GATGTCTCTCGAAATGACATTGGACCCTCAGTGGTTTTAGATCCTACAGTGAAATGTCCAACTCTGAAAC
AGTTTAACCTGTCATATAACCAGCTGTCTTTTGTACCTGAGAACCTCACTGATGTGGTAGAGAAACTGGA
GCAGCTCATTTTAGAAGGAAATAAAATATCAGGGATATGCTCCCCCTTGAGACTGAAGGAACTGAAGATT
TTAAACCTTAGTAAGAACCACATTTCATCCCTATCAGAGAACTTTCTTGAGGCTTGTCCTAAAGTGGAGA
GTTTCAGTGCCAGAATGAATTTTCTTGCTGCTATGCCTTTCTTGCCTCCTTCTATGACAATCCTAAAATT
ATCTCAGAACAAATTTTCCTGTATTCCAGAAGCAATTTTAAATCTTCCACACTTGCGGTCTTTAGATATG
AGCAGCAATGATATTCAGTACCTACCAGGTCCCGCACACTGGAAATCTTTGAACTTAAGGGAACTCTTAT
TTAGCCATAATCAGATCAGCATCTTGGACTTGAGTGAAAAAGCATATTTATGGTCTAGAGTAGAGAAACT
GCATCTTTCTCACAATAAACTGAAAGAGATTCCTCCTGAGATTGGCTGTCTTGAAAATCTGACATCTCTG
GATGTCAGTTACAACTTGGAACTAAGATCCTTTCCCAATGAAATGGGGAAATTAAGCAAAATATGGGATC
TTCCTTTGGATGAACTGCATCTTAACTTTGATTTTAAACATATAGGATGTAAAGCCAAAGACATCATAAG
GTTTCTTCAACAGCGATTAAAAAAGGCTGTGCCTTATAACCGAATGAAACTTATGATTGTGGGAAATACT
GGGAGTGGTAAAACCACCTTATTGCAGCAATTAATGAAAACCAAGAAATCAGATCTTGGAATGCAAAGTG
CCACAGTTGGCATAGATGTGAAAGACTGGCCTATCCAAATAAGAGACAAAAGAAAGAGAGATCTCGTCCT
AAATGTGTGGGATTTTGCAGGTCGTGAGGAATTCTATAGTACTCATCCCCATTTTATGACGCAGCGAGCA
TTGTACCTTGCTGTCTATGACCTCAGCAAGGGACAGGCTGAAGTTGATGCCATGAAGCCTTGGCTCTTCA
ATATAAAGGCTCGCGCTTCTTCTTCCCCTGTGATTCTCGTTGGCACACATTTGGATGTTTCTGATGAGAA
GCAACGCAAAGCCTGCATGAGTAAAATCACCAAGGAACTCCTGAATAAGCGAGGGTTCCCTGCCATACGA
GATTACCACTTTGTGAATGCCACCGAGGAATCTGATGCTTTGGCAAAACTTCGGAAAACCATCATAAACG
AGAGCCTTAATTTCAAGATCCGAGATCAGCTTGTTGTTGGACAGCTGATTCCAGACTGCTATGTAGAACT
TGAAAAAATCATTTTATCGGAGCGTAAAAATGTGCCAATTGAATTTCCCGTAATTGACCGGAAACGATTA
TTACAACTAGTGAGAGAAAATCAGCTGCAGTTAGATGAAAATGAGCTTCCTCACGCAGTTCACTTTCTAA
ATGAATCAGGAGTCCTTCTTCATTTTCAAGACCCAGCACTGCAGTTAAGTGACTTGTACTTTGTGGAACC
CAAGTGGCTTTGTAAAATCATGGCACAGATTTTGACAGTGAAAGTGGAAGGTTGTCCAAAACACCCTAAG
GGCATTATTTCGCGTAGAGATGTGGAAAAATTTCTTTCAAAAAAAAGGAAATTTCCAAAGAACTACATGT
CACAGTATTTTAAGCTCCTAGAAAAATTCCAGATTGCTTTGCCAATAGGAGAAGAATATTTGCTGGTTCC
AAGCAGTTTGTCTGACCACAGGCCTGTGATAGAGCTTCCCCATTGTGAGAACTCTGAAATTATCATCCGA
CTATATGAAATGCCTTATTTTCCAATGGGATTTTGGTCAAGATTAATCAATCGATTACTTGAGATTTCAC
CTTACATGCTTTCAGGGAGAGAACGAGCACTTCGCCCAAACAGAATGTATTGGCGACAAGGCATTTACTT
AAATTGGTCTCCTGAAGCTTATTGTCTGGTAGGATCTGAAGTCTTAGACAATCATCCAGAGAGTTTCTTA
AAAATTACAGTTCCTTCTTGTAGAAAAGGCTGTATTCTTTTGGGCCAAGTTGTGGACCACATTGATTCTC
TCATGGAAGAATGGTTTCCTGGGTTGCTGGAGATTGATATTTGTGGTGAAGGAGAAACTCTGTTGAAGAA
ATGGGCATTATATAGTTTTAATGATGGTGAAGAACATCAAAAAATCTTACTTGATGACTTGATGAAGAAA
GCAGAGGAAGGAGATCTCTTAGTAAATCCAGATCAACCAAGGCTCACCATTCCAATATCTCAGATTGCCC
CTGACTTGATTTTGGCTGACCTGCCTAGAAATATTATGTTGAATAATGATGAGTTGGAATTTGAACAAGC
TCCAGAGTTTCTCCTAGGTGATGGCAGTTTTGGATCAGTTTACCGAGCAGCCTATGAAGGAGAAGAAGTG
GCTGTGAAGATTTTTAATAAACATACATCACTCAGGCTGTTAAGACAAGAGCTTGTGGTGCTTTGCCACC
TCCACCACCCCAGTTTGATATCTTTGCTGGCAGCTGGGATTCGTCCCCGGATGTTGGTGATGGAGTTAGC
CTCCAAGGGTTCCTTGGATCGCCTGCTTCAGCAGGACAAAGCCAGCCTCACTAGAACCCTACAGCACAGG
ATTGCACTCCACGTAGCTGATGGTTTGAGATACCTCCACTCAGCCATGATTATATACCGAGACCTGAAAC
CCCACAATGTGCTGCTTTTCACACTGTATCCCAATGCTGCCATCATTGCAAAGATTGCTGACTACGGCAT
TGCTCAGTACTGCTGTAGAATGGGGATAAAAACATCAGAGGGCACACCAGGGTTTCGTGCACCTGAAGTT
GCCAGAGGAAATGTCATTTATAACCAACAGGCTGATGTTTATTCATTTGGTTTACTACTCTATGACATTT
TGACAACTGGAGGTAGAATAGTAGAGGGTTTGAAGTTTCCAAATGAGTTTGATGAATTAGAAATACAAGG
AAAATTACCTGATCCAGTTAAAGAATATGGTTGTGCCCCATGGCCTATGGTTGAGAAATTAATTAAACAG
TGTTTGAAAGAAAATCCTCAAGAAAGGCCTACTTCTGCCCAGGTCTTTGACATTTTGAATTCAGCTGAAT
TAGTCTGTCTGACGAGACGCATTTTATTACCTAAAAACGTAATTGTTGAATGCATGGTTGCTACACATCA
CAACAGCAGGAATGCAAGCATTTGGCTGGGCTGTGGGCACACCGACAGAGGACAGCTCTCATTTCTTGAC
TTAAATACTGAAGGATACACTTCTGAGGAAGTTGCTGATAGTAGAATATTGTGCTTAGCCTTGGTGCATC
TTCCTGTTGAAAAGGAAAGCTGGATTGTGTCTGGGACACAGTCTGGTACTCTCCTGGTCATCAATACCGA
AGATGGGAAAAAGAGACATACCCTAGAAAAGATGACTGATTCTGTCACTTGTTTGTATTGCAATTCCTTT
TCCAAGCAAAGCAAACAAAAAAATTTTCTTTTGGTTGGAACCGCTGATGGCAAGTTAGCAATTTTTGAAG
ATAAGACTGTTAAGCTTAAAGGAGCTGCTCCTTTGAAGATACTAAATATAGGAAATGTCAGTACTCCATT
GATGTGTTTGAGTGAATCCACAAATTCAACGGAAAGAAATGTAATGTGGGGAGGATGTGGCACAAAGATT
TTCTCCTTTTCTAATGATTTCACCATTCAGAAACTCATTGAGACAAGAACAAGCCAACTGTTTTCTTATG
CAGCTTTCAGTGATTCCAACATCATAACAGTGGTGGTAGACACTGCTCTCTATATTGCTAAGCAAAATAG
CCCTGTTGTGGAAGTGTGGGATAAGAAAACTGAAAAACTCTGTGGACTAATAGACTGCGTGCACTTTTTA
AGGGAGGTAATGGTAAAAGAAAACAAGGAATCAAAACACAAAATGTCTTATTCTGGGAGAGTGAAAACCC
TCTGCCTTCAGAAGAACACTGCTCTTTGGATAGGAACTGGAGGAGGCCATATTTTACTCCTGGATCTTTC
AACTCGTCGACTTATACGTGTAATTTACAACTTTTGTAATTCGGTCAGAGTCATGATGACAGCACAGCTA
GGAAGCCTTAAAAATGTCATGCTGGTATTGGGCTACAACCGGAAAAATACTGAAGGTACACAAAAGCAGA
AAGAGATACAATCTTGCTTGACCGTTTGGGACATCAATCTTCCACATGAAGTGCAAAATTTAGAAAAACA
CATTGAAGTGAGAAAAGAATTAGCTGAAAAAATGAGACGAACATCTGTTGAGTAAACCCAGCTTTCTTGT
ACAAAGTGGTGATCCTCAGGTGCAGGCTGCCTATCAGAAGGTGGTGGCTGGTGTGGCCAATGCCCTGGCT
CACAAATACCACTGAGATCTTTTTCCCTCTGCCAAAAATTATGGGGACATCATGAAGCCCCTTGAGCATC
TGACTTCTGGCTAATAAAGGAAATTTATTTTCATTGCAATAGTGTGTTGGAATTTTTTGTGTCTCTCACT
CGGAAGGACATATGGGAGGGCAAATCATTTAAAACATCAGAATGAGTATTTGGTTTAGAGTTTGGCAACA
TATGCCCATATGCTGGCTGCCATGAACAAAGGTTGGCTATAAAGAGGTCATCAGTATATGAAACAGCCCC
CTGCTGTCCATTCCTTATTCCATAGAAAAGCCTTGACTTGAGGTTAGATTTTTTTTATATTTTGTTTTGT
GTTATTTTTTTCTTTAACATCCCTAAAATTTTCCTTACATGTTTTACTAGCCAGATTTTTCCTCCTCTCC
TGACTACTCCCAGTCATAGCTGTCCCTCTTCTCTTATGGAGATCCCTCGACCTGCAGCCCAAGCTTCGCG
TTGACATTGATTATTGACTAGTTATTAATAGTAATCAATTACGGGGTCATTAGTTCATAGCCCATATATG
GAGTTCCGCGTTACATAACTTACGGTAAATGGCCCGCCTGGCTGACCGCCCAACGACCCCCGCCCATTGA
CGTCAATAATGACGTATGTTCCCATAGTAACGCCAATAGGGACTTTCCATTGACGTCAATGGGTGGAGTA
TTTACGGTAAACTGCCCACTTGGCAGTACATCAAGTGTATCATATGCCAAGTACGCCCCCTATTGACGTC
AATGACGGTAAATGGCCCGCCTGGCATTATGCCCAGTACATGACCTTATGGGACTTTCCTACTTGGCAGT
ACATCTACGTATTAGTCATCGCTATTACCATGGTGATGCGGTTTTGGCAGTACATCAATGGGCGTGGATA
GCGGTTTGACTCACGGGGATTTCCAAGTCTCCACCCCATTGACGTCAATGGGAGTTTGTTTTGGCACCAA
AATCAACGGGACTTTCCAAAATGTCGTAACAACTCCGCCCCATTGACGCAAATGGGCGGTAGGCGTGTAC
GGTGGGAGGTCTATATAAGCAGAGCTCTCTGGCTAACTAGAGAACCCACTGCGCCACCATGACCGAGTAC
AAGCCCACGGTGCGCCTCGCCACCCGCGACGACGTCCCCAGGGCCGTACGCACCCTCGCCGCCGCGTTCG
CCGACTACCCCGCCACGCGCCACACCGTCGATCCGGACCGCCACATCGAGCGGGTCACCGAGCTGCAAGA
ACTCTTCCTCACGCGCGTCGGGCTCGACATCGGCAAGGTGTGGGTCGCGGACGACGGCGCCGCGGTGGCG
GTCTGGACCACGCCGGAGAGCGTCGAAGCGGGGGCGGTGTTCGCCGAGATCGGCCCGCGCATGGCCGAGT
TGAGCGGTTCCCGGCTGGCCGCGCAGCAACAGATGGAAGGCCTCCTGGCGCCGCACCGGCCCAAGGAGCC
CGCGTGGTTCCTGGCCACCGTCGGCGTCTCGCCCGACCACCAGGGCAAGGGTCTGGGCAGCGCCGTCGTG
CTCCCCGGAGTGGAGGCGGCCGAGCGCGCCGGGGTGCCCGCCTTCCTGGAGACCTCCGCGCCCCGCAACC
TCCCCTTCTACGAGCGGCTCGGCTTCACCGTCACCGCCGACGTCGAGGTGCCCGAAGGACCGCGCACCTG
GTGCATGACCCGCAAGCCCGGTGCCTGACTCGAGTCTAGAGGGCCCGTTTAAACCCGCTGATCAGCCTCG
ACTGTGCCTTCTAGTTGCCAGCCATCTGTTGTTTGCCCCTCCCCCGTGCCTTCCTTGACCCTGGAAGGTG
CCACTCCCACTGTCCTTTCCTAATAAAATGAGGAAATTGCATCGCATTGTCTGAGTAGGTGTCATTCTAT
TCTGGGGGGTGGGGTGGGGCAGGACAGCAAGGGGGAGGATTGGGAAGACAATAGCAGGCATGCTGGGGAT
GCGGTGGGCTCTATGGCTCGAGTTAATTAACGAGAGCATAATATTGATATGTGCCAAAGTTGTTTCTGAC
TGACTAATAAGTATAATTTGTTTCTATTATGTATAGGTTAAGCTAATTACTTATTTTATAATACAACATG
ACTGTTTTTAAAGTACAAAATAAGTTTATTTTTGTAAAAGAGAGAATGTTTAAAAGTTTTGTTACTTTAT
AGAAGAAATTTTGAGTTTTTGTTTTTTTTTAATAAATAAATAAACATAAATAAATTGTTTGTTGAATTTA
TTATTAGTATGTAAGTGTAAATATAATAAAACTTAATATCTATTCAAATTAATAAATAAACCTCGATATA
CAGACCGATAAAACACATGCGTCAATTTTACGCATGATTATCTTTAACGTACGTCACAATATGATTATCT
TTCTAGGGTTAAATAATAGTTTCTAATTTTTTTATTATTCAGCCTGCTGTCGTGAATACCGAGCTCCAAT
TCGCCCTATAGTGAGTCGTATTACAATTCACTGGCCGTCGTTTTACAACGTCGTGACTGGGAAAACCCTG
GCGTTACCCAACTTAATCGCCTTGCAGCACATCCCCCTTTCGCCAGCTGGCGTAATAGCGAAGAGGCCCG
CACCGATCGCCCTTCCCAACAGTTGCGCAGCCTGAATGGCGAATGGG
[124 nt withheld, positions 12788-12911]
C
[91 nt withheld, positions 12913-13003]
A
[49 nt withheld, positions 13005-13053]
CCTTTGACGTTGGAGTCCACGTTCTTT
[37 nt withheld, positions 13081-13117]
ACCCTATCTCGGTCTATTCTTTTGATTTATAAGGGATTTTGCCGATTTCGGCCTATTGGTTAAAAAATGA
GCTGATTTAACAAAAATTTAACGCGAATTTTAACAAAATATTAACGCTTACAATTTAGGTGGCACTTTTC
GGGGAAATGTGCGCGGAACCCCTATTTGTTTATTTTTCTAAATACATTCAAATATGTATCCGCTCATGAG
ACAATAACCCTGATAAATGCTTCAATAATATTGAAAAAGGAAGAGTATGAGTATTCAACATTTCCGTGTC
GCCCTTATTCCCTTTTTTGCGGCATTTTGCCTTCCTGTTTTTGCTCACCCAGAAACGCTGGTGAAAGTAA
AAGATGCTGAAGATCAGTTGGGTGCACGAGTGGGTTACATCGAACTGGATCTCAACAGCGGTAAGATCCT
TGAGAGTTTTCGCCCCGAAGAACGTTTTCCAATGATGAGCACTTTTAAAGTTCTGCTATGTGGCGCGGTA
TTATCCCGTATTGACGCCGGGCAAGAGCAACTCGGTCGCCGCATACACTATTCTCAGAATGACTTGGTTG
AGTACTCACCAGTCACAGAAAAGCATCTTACGGATGGCATGACAGTAAGAGAATTATGCAGTGCTGCCAT
AACCATGAGTGATAACACTGCGGCCAACTTACTTCTGACAACGATCGGAGGACCGAAGGAGCTAACCGCT
TTTTTGCACAACATGGGGGATCATGTAACTCGCCTTGATCGTTGGGAACCGGAGCTGAATGAAGCCATAC
CAAACGACGAGCGTGACACCACGATGCCTGTAGCAATGGCAACAACGTTGCGCAAACTATTAACTGGCGA
ACTACTTACTCTAGCTTCCCGGCAACAATTAATAGACTGGATGGAGGCGGATAAAGTTGCAGGACCACTT
CTGCGCTCGGCCCTTCCGGCTGGCTGGTTTATTGCTGATAAATCTGGAGCCGGTGAGCGTGGGTCTCGCG
GTATCATTGCAGCACTGGGGCCAGATGGTAAGCCCTCCCGTATCGTAGTTATCTACACGACGGGGAGTCA
GGCAACTATGGATGAACGAAATAGACAGATCGCTGAGATAGGTGCCTCACTGATTAAGCATTGGTAACTG
TCAGACCAAGTTTACTCATATATACTTTAGATTGATTTAAAACTTCATTTTTAATTTAAAAGGATCTAGG
TGAAGATCCTTTTTGATAATCTCATGACCAAAATCCCTTAACGTGAGTTTTCGTTCCACTGAGCGTCAGA
CCCCGTAGAAAAGATCAAAGGATCTTCTTGAGATCCTTTTTTTCTGCGCGTAATCTGCTGCTTGCAAACA
AAAAAACCACCGCTACCAGCGGTGGTTTGTTTGCCGGATCAAGAGCTACCAACTCTTTTTCCGAAGGTAA
CTGGCTTCAGCAGAGCGCAGATACCAAATACTGTTCTTCTAGTGTAGCCGTAGTTAGGCCACCACTTCAA
GAACTCTGTAGCACCGCCTACATACCTCGCTCTGCTAATCCTGTTACCAGTGGCTGCTGCCAGTGGCGAT
AAGTCGTGTCTTACCGGGTTGGACTCAAGACGATAGTTACCGGATAAGGCGCAGCGGTCGGGCTGAACGG
GGGGTTCGTGCACACAGCCCAGCTTGGAGCGAACGACCTACACCGAACTGAGATACCTACAGCGTGAGCT
ATGAGAAAGCGCCACGCTTCCCGAAGGGAGAAAGGCGGACAGGTATCCGGTAAGCGGCAGGGTCGGAACA
GGAGAGCGCACGAGGGAGCTTCCAGGGGGAAACGCCTGGTATCTTTATAGTCCTGTCGGGTTTCGCCACC
TCTGACTTGAGCGTCGATTTTTGTGATGCTCGTCAGGGGGGCGGAGCCTATGGAAAAACGCCAGCAACGC
GGCCTTTTTACGGTTCCTGGCCTTTTGCTGGCCTTTTGCTCACATGTTCTTTCCTGCGTTATCCCCTGAT
TCTGTGGATAACCGTATTACCGCCTTTGAGTGAGCTGATACCGCTCGCCGCAGCCGAACGACCGAGCGCA
GCGAGTCAGTGAGCGAGGAAGCGGAAGAGCGCCCAATACGCAAACCGCCTCTCCCCGCGCGTTGGCCGAT
TCATTAATGCAGCTGGCACGACAGGTTTCCCGACTGGAAAGCGGGCAGTGAGCGCAACGCAATTAATGTG
AGTTAGCTCACTCATTAGGCACCCCAGGCTTTACACTTTATGCTTCCGGCTCGTATGTTGTGTGGAATTG
TGAGCGGATAACAATTTCACACAGGAAACAGCTATGACCATGATTACGCCAAGCTCGAAATTAACCCTCA
CTAAAGGGAACAAAAGCTGGTACCTCGCGCGACTTGGTTTGCCATTCTTTAGCGCGCGTCGCGTCACACA
GCTTGGCCACAATGTGGTTTTTGTCAAACGAAGATTCTATGACGTGTTTAAAGTTTAGGTCGAGTAAAGC
GCAAATCTTTT
Features (pLannotate 1.2.2; 26 found; start..end, strand, type, name):
    316..336     +  protein_bind   attB4: mutant version of attB; core recombination site for the Gateway® BP reaction BP Clonase™
    356..567     +  promoter       EF-1α core promoter: core promoter for human elongation factor EF-1α
    568..677     +  intron         EF-1α intron A (fragment): intron upstream of the start codon of human EF-1α
   1303..1506    +  intron         EF-1α intron A: truncated intron upstream of the start codon of human EF-1α
   1515..1539    +  protein_bind   attB1: mutant version of attB; recombination site for the Gateway® BP reaction BP Clonase™
   1549..2433    +  CDS            HaloTag®: modified bacterial dehalogenase that forms covalent bonds with chloroalkane derivatives
   2488..10062   +  CDS            LRRK2: LRRK2_HUMAN - Also known as PARK8. Experimental evidence at protein level: Swiss-Prot protein existence level 1. Serine/threonine-protein kinase which phosphorylates a broad range of proteins involved in multiple processes such as neuronal plasticity, autophagy, and vesicle trafficking (PubMed:20949042, PubMed:22012985, PubMed:26824392, PubMed:29125462, PubMed:28720718, PubMed:29127255, PubMed:30398148, PubMed:29212815, PubMed:30635421, PubMed:21850687, PubMed:23395371, PubMed:17114044, PubMed:24687852, PubMed:26014385, PubMed:25201882). Is a key regulator of RAB GTPases by regulating the GTP/
  10066..10090   -  protein_bind   attB2: mutant version of attB; recombination site for the Gateway® BP reaction BP Clonase™
  10094..10162   +  CDS            HBB (fragment): HBB_PONPY - Experimental evidence at transcript level: Swiss-Prot protein existence level 2. Involved in oxygen transport from the lung to the various peripheral tissues. From Pongo pygmaeus (Bornean orangutan).
  10233..10288   +  polyA_signal   β-globin poly(A) signal: rabbit β-globin polyadenylation signal (Gil and Proudfoot, 1987)
  10643..11022   +  enhancer       CMV enhancer: human cytomegalovirus immediate early enhancer
  11023..11226   +  promoter       CMV promoter: human cytomegalovirus (CMV) immediate early promoter
  11259..11858   +  CDS            PuroR: puromycin N-acetyltransferase; pac from Streptomyces alboniger; confers resistance to puromycin
  11902..12126   +  polyA_signal   bGH poly(A) signal: bovine growth hormone polyadenylation signal
  12605..12623   -  promoter       T7 promoter: promoter for bacteriophage T7 RNA polymerase
  12626..12783   +  CDS            lacZα (fragment): LacZα fragment of β-galactosidase; lacZ fragment
  12788..13216   +  rep_origin     f1 ori (sequence partly withheld): f1 bacteriophage origin of replication; arrow indicates direction of (+) strand synthesis
  13269..13373   +  promoter       AmpR promoter: bla
  13374..14234   +  CDS            AmpR: β-lactamase; bla; confers resistance to ampicillin, carbenicillin, and related antibiotics
  14405..14993   +  rep_origin     ori: high-copy-number ColE1/pMB1/pBR322/pUC origin of replication
  15176..15268   +  CDS            lacI (fragment): lac repressor; lacI; The lac repressor binds to the lac operator to inhibit transcription in E. coli. This inhibition can be relieved by adding lactose or isopropyl-β-D-thiogalactopyranoside (IPTG).
  15281..15302   +  protein_bind   CAP binding site: CAP binding activates transcription in the presence of cAMP. E. coli catabolite activator protein
  15317..15347   +  promoter       lac promoter: promoter for the E. coli lac operon
  15351..15373   +  protein_bind   lac operator (fragment): The lac repressor binds to the lac operator to inhibit transcription in E. coli. This inhibition can be relieved by adding lactose or isopropyl-β-D-thiogalactopyranoside (IPTG). lac repressor encoded by lacI
  15416..15434   +  promoter       T3 promoter: promoter for bacteriophage T3 RNA polymerase
  15451..4       -  CDS            FP (fragment) (across the origin): FP25_NPVAC - Experimental evidence at protein level: Swiss-Prot protein existence level 1. From Autographa californica nuclear polyhedrosis virus (AcMNPV).
