[The description below was written by a language model from this plasmid's Addgene catalogue record and pLannotate feature annotations shown in this document.]
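Description:
pPB-EF1A-HALO-hLRRK2 is a mammalian expression plasmid of about 15.6 kb built on a commercial piggyBac transposon backbone (pPB-EF1A) and designed for stable expression of human LRRK2 carrying an N-terminal HaloTag. In bacteria it is maintained through a high-copy ColE1/pUC-type origin and selected with ampicillin via the β-lactamase gene. The backbone also retains an f1 origin, lac promoter/operator and lacZα remnants, and T3 and T7 promoters typical of a pBluescript-like cloning vector.

The main expression cassette is driven by the human EF-1α promoter, annotated as the core promoter plus intron A segments, which gives strong constitutive expression in many mammalian cell types. Downstream, flanked by Gateway attB1 and attB2 sites left from vector assembly, lies the HaloTag coding sequence followed by the full-length LRRK2 open reading frame, which was produced by gene synthesis. The transcript terminates at a rabbit β-globin polyadenylation signal. HaloTag is a modified bacterial dehalogenase that bonds covalently to chloroalkane ligands, allowing fluorescent labelling or capture of the fusion protein. A second cassette places the puromycin N-acetyltransferase gene under the CMV enhancer/promoter with a bGH poly(A) signal, for selection of mammalian cells.

The piggyBac terminal repeats are not explicitly annotated in the feature table, although a small baculovirus FP25-related fragment spanning the sequence origin may reflect piggyBac-flanking sequence. According to the record, co-delivery with piggyBac transposase integrates the cassettes into the genome to generate stable lines. LRRK2 is a Parkinson's disease-linked kinase that regulates RAB GTPases, and the associated study examined its activation at lysosomes.
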