Addgene plasmid #229738: pPB-EF1A-HALO-hLRRK2
Purpose: Expresses Halo tagged human LRRK2 in mammalian cells. Stable expression with piggybac transposase.
Depositing lab: Shawn Ferguson. Depositing organization: Yale University. Publication: A STING-CASM-GABARAP pathway activates LRRK2 at lysosomes. Bentley-DeSousa A, Roczniak-Ferguson A, Ferguson SM. J Cell Biol. 2025 Feb 3;224(2):e202310150. doi: 10.1083/jcb.202310150. Epub 2025 Jan 15. PubMed 39812709.
Backbone
  Vector backbone: pPB-EF1A
  Backbone manufacturer: Vectorbuilder
  Vector type: Mammalian Expression
  Selectable markers: Puromycin
Growth in bacteria
  Bacterial resistance: Ampicillin, 100 μg/mL
  Growth temperature: 37°C
  Growth strain: NEB Stable
  Copy number: Unknown
Gene/Insert
  Gene/Insert name: LRRK2
  Species: H. sapiens (human)
  Entrez Gene: LRRK2 (a.k.a. AURA17, DARDARIN, PARK8, RIPK7, ROCO2)
  Promoter: EF1A
  Tag / fusion protein: Halo (N terminal on insert)
  Cloning method: Gene Synthesis
  Sequencing primers: 5′ TCAAGCCTCAGACAGTGGTTC; 3′ TTTTGGCAGAGGGAAAAAGA
Terms and licenses: Academic/Nonprofit Terms; Industry Terms: Not Available to Industry
How to cite: pPB-EF1A-HALO-hLRRK2 was a gift from Shawn Ferguson (Addgene plasmid # 229738 ; http://n2t.net/addgene:229738 ; RRID:Addgene_229738)
